Addgene plasmid #208045: TRIPZ-bioGEF-UBwt-PURO
Purpose: Enables inducible expression of low-affinity Avitag-Ubwt; to perform bioE3; selection with puromycin
Depositing lab: Rosa Barrio & James Sutherland. Depositing organization: CIC bioGUNE. Publication: BioE3 identifies specific substrates of ubiquitin E3 ligases. Barroso-Gomila O, Merino-Cacho L, Muratore V, Perez C, Taibi V, Maspero E, Azkargorta M, Iloro I, Trulsson F, Vertegaal ACO, Mayor U, Elortza F, Polo S, Barrio R, Sutherland JD. Nat Commun. 2023 Nov 23;14(1):7656. doi: 10.1038/s41467-023-43326-8. PubMed 37996419.
Backbone
  Vector backbone: TRIPZ
  Backbone manufacturer: Open Biosystems
  Vector type: Lentiviral
  Selectable markers: Puromycin
Growth in bacteria
  Bacterial resistance: Ampicillin, 100 μg/mL
  Growth temperature: 30°C
  Growth strain: NEB Stable
  Copy number: High Copy
Gene/Insert
  Gene/Insert name: Ub
  Species: H. sapiens (human)
  Entrez Gene: UBC (a.k.a. HMG20)
  Promoter: tetO/UBC
  Tag / fusion protein: Low-affinity Avitag (N terminal on insert)
  Cloning method: Gibson Cloning
Terms and licenses: Academic/Nonprofit Terms; Industry Terms: Not Available to Industry
Depositor comments: Lentiviral packaging of TRIPZ is more efficient with TAT expression (e.g using pcDNA1-TatHIV Addgene ID: 138478) and 2nd generation gag/pol/env combination (e.g. using PSPAX2 Addgene ID: 12260 and pMD2.G Addgene ID: 12259); Use of bioGEF-UBwt may be necessary for certain E3 ligases (e.g. NEDD4 HECT ligase); Use of "non-cleavable" versions may reduce recycling of biotinylated UB and may lead to higher yields of biotinylated protein for proteomic analysis, but induction times should be minimized to avoid toxicity.
How to cite: TRIPZ-bioGEF-UBwt-PURO was a gift from Rosa Barrio & James Sutherland (Addgene plasmid # 208045 ; http://n2t.net/addgene:208045 ; RRID:Addgene_208045)
