[The description below was written by a language model from this plasmid's Addgene catalogue record and pLannotate feature annotations shown in this document.]
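Description:
TRIPZ-bioGEF-UBwt-PURO is a doxycycline-inducible HIV-1-based lentiviral vector built on the TRIPZ backbone and used to express a tagged wild-type human ubiquitin in mammalian cells for the bioE3 method. In bacteria it is maintained through a high-copy ColE1/pUC-type origin with ampicillin resistance. The annotation also shows an f1 origin, an EM7-driven bleomycin/Zeocin resistance gene, and an SV40 promoter followed by a hygromycin resistance fragment in the backbone outside the LTRs. The viral portion comprises a truncated 5' LTR, the Ψ packaging signal with a gag fragment, the RRE, cPPT/CTS, WPRE and a self-inactivating ΔU3 3' LTR. The depositors note that packaging is more efficient when Tat is supplied together with a second-generation gag/pol and envelope combination.

The payload has two transcription units. A tight Tet-responsive promoter (tet operators plus minimal CMV) drives a single ubiquitin coding unit derived from human UBC, which the record describes as carrying an N-terminal low-affinity AviTag ("bioGEF"). The tag itself is not separately annotated in the feature table. Downstream, a human UbC promoter constitutively expresses the reverse transactivator rtTA3, which is flanked by loxP511 sites. An EMCV IRES links it to puromycin N-acetyltransferase, so transduced cells can be selected with puromycin and already carry the activator needed for induction.

In bioE3, which identifies specific substrates of ubiquitin E3 ligases, the AviTag serves as a biotinylation target so that modified proteins can be analysed by proteomics. The depositors indicate that the wild-type ubiquitin version may be needed for some ligases, such as the HECT ligase NEDD4. They add that non-cleavable versions may reduce recycling of biotinylated ubiquitin and raise yields, though induction times with those should be kept short to avoid toxicity.
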