Features (pLannotate 1.2.2; 36 found; start..end, strand, type, name):
    377..634     +  LTR            5' LTR (truncated): truncated 5' long terminal repeat (LTR) from HIV-1
    681..806     +  misc_feature   HIV-1 Ψ: packaging signal of human immunodeficiency virus type 1
    790..1128    +  CDS            HIV-1 gag (fragment): gag protein from human immunodeficiency virus 1; gag
   1303..1536    +  misc_feature   RRE: The Rev response element (RRE) of HIV-1 allows for Rev-dependent mRNA export from the nucleus to the cytoplasm.
   1913..2013    +  CDS            Rev (fragment): human immunodeficiency virus 1 (HIV-1) Rev protein; rev; enhances nuclear export of unspliced and incompletely spliced viral mRNAs
   2063..2180    +  misc_feature   cPPT/CTS: central polypurine tract and central termination sequence of HIV-1
   2245..2619    -  CDS            BleoR: antibiotic-binding protein; Sh ble from Streptoalloteichus hindustanus; confers resistance to bleomycin, phleomycin, and Zeocin™
   2639..2686    -  promoter       EM7 promoter: synthetic bacterial promoter&nbsp
   2713..2991    +  promoter       tight TRE promoter (fragment): Tet-responsive promoter PTight, consisting of seven tet operator sequences followed by the minimal CMV promoter
   3067..3294    +  CDS            ubiquitin: human ubiquitin C; Homo sapiens UBC
   3306..3345    +  polyA_signal   SV40 poly(A) signal (fragment): SV40 polyadenylation signal
   3374..4584    +  promoter       UbC promoter: human ubiquitin C promoter
   4597..4630    +  protein_bind   loxP511: Cre-mediated recombination occurs in the 8-bp core sequence (GTATACAT). loxP511 sites are compatible with each other, but incompatible with wild-type loxP sites. Cre recombinase
   4637..5344    +  CDS            rtTA3: reverse tetracycline transactivator 3 activates expression from Tet-responsive promoters in the presence of doxycycline
   5345..5378    +  protein_bind   loxP511: Cre-mediated recombination occurs in the 8-bp core sequence (GTATACAT). loxP511 sites are compatible with each other, but incompatible with wild-type loxP sites. Cre recombinase
   5401..5973    +  misc_feature   IRES: internal ribosome entry site (IRES) of the encephalomyocarditis virus (EMCV)
   5982..6578    +  CDS            PuroR: puromycin N-acetyltransferase; pac from Streptomyces alboniger; confers resistance to puromycin
   6594..7182    +  misc_feature   WPRE: woodchuck hepatitis virus posttranscriptional regulatory element
   7199..7387    +  CDS            nef (fragment): NEF_HV1Z2 - Experimental evidence at protein level: Swiss-Prot protein existence level 1. Extracellular Nef protein targets CD4(+) T-lymphocytes for apoptosis by interacting with CXCR4 surface receptors. From Human immunodeficiency virus type 1 group M subtype D (isolate Z2/CDC-Z34) (HIV-1).
   7389..7622    +  LTR            3' LTR (ΔU3): self-inactivating 3' long terminal repeat (LTR) from HIV-1
   7729..7953    +  polyA_signal   bGH poly(A) signal: bovine growth hormone polyadenylation signal
   7957..7978    +  promoter       SV40 promoter (fragment): SV40 enhancer and early promoter
   7999..8427    +  rep_origin     f1 ori (sequence partly withheld): f1 bacteriophage origin of replication; arrow indicates direction of (+) strand synthesis
   8441..8770    +  promoter       SV40 promoter: SV40 enhancer and early promoter
   8819..9848    +  CDS            HygR (fragment): aminoglycoside phosphotransferase from E. coli; aph(4)-Ia; confers resistance to hygromycin
   9858..9983    +  CDS            ble (fragment): BLE_KLEPN - Experimental evidence at protein level: Swiss-Prot protein existence level 1. Binding protein with a strong affinity to the bleomycin family of antibiotics. Binds to CL990; an antimitotic-antibiotic compound. From Klebsiella pneumoniae.
   9978..10099   +  polyA_signal   SV40 poly(A) signal: SV40 polyadenylation signal
  10170..10192   -  protein_bind   lac operator (fragment): The lac repressor binds to the lac operator to inhibit transcription in E. coli. This inhibition can be relieved by adding lactose or isopropyl-β-D-thiogalactopyranoside (IPTG). lac repressor encoded by lacI
  10196..10226   -  promoter       lac promoter: promoter for the E. coli lac operon
  10241..10262   -  protein_bind   CAP binding site: CAP binding activates transcription in the presence of cAMP. E. coli catabolite activator protein
  10275..10367   -  CDS            lacI (fragment): lac repressor; lacI; The lac repressor binds to the lac operator to inhibit transcription in E. coli. This inhibition can be relieved by adding lactose or isopropyl-β-D-thiogalactopyranoside (IPTG).
  10550..11138   -  rep_origin     ori: high-copy-number ColE1/pMB1/pBR322/pUC origin of replication
  11309..12169   -  CDS            AmpR: β-lactamase; bla; confers resistance to ampicillin, carbenicillin, and related antibiotics
  12170..12274   -  promoter       AmpR promoter: bla
  12322..12456   +  polyA_signal   SV40 poly(A) signal: SV40 polyadenylation signal
  12623..329     +  CDS            nef (fragment) (across the origin): NEF_HV1BR - Experimental evidence at protein level: Swiss-Prot protein existence level 1. Extracellular Nef protein targets CD4(+) T-lymphocytes for apoptosis by interacting with CXCR4 surface receptors (PubMed:14990729). From Human immunodeficiency virus type 1 group M subtype B (isolate BRU/LAI) (HIV-1).
>Addgene plasmid #208045 | TRIPZ-bioGEF-UBwt-PURO | addgene full sequence | sequence record 410262 | Addgene NGS Result
TGGAAGGGCTAATTCACTCCCAAAGAAGACAAGATATCCTTGATCTGTGGATCTACCACACACAAGGCTA
CTTCCCTGATTAGCAGAACTACACACCAGGGCCAGGGGTCAGATATCCACTGACCTTTGGATGGTGCTAC
AAGCTAGTACCAGTTGAGCCAGATAAGGTAGAAGAGGCCAATAAAGGAGAGAACACCAGCTTGTTACACC
CTGTGAGCCTGCATGGGATGGATGACCCGGAGAGAGAAGTGTTAGAGTGGAGGTTTGACAGCCGCCTAGC
ATTTCATCACGTGGCCCGAGAGCTGCATCCGGAGTACTTCAAGAACTGCTGATATCGAGCTTGCTACAAG
GGACTTTCCGCTGGGGACTTTCCAGGGAGGCGTGGCCTGGGCGGGACTGGGGAGTGGCGAGCCCTCAGAT
CCTGCATATAAGCAGCTGCTTTTTGCCTGTACTGGGTCTCTCTGGTTAGACCAGATCTGAGCCTGGGAGC
TCTCTGGCTAACTAGGGAACCCACTGCTTAAGCCTCAATAAAGCTTGCCTTGAGTGCTTCAAGTAGTGTG
TGCCCGTCTGTTGTGTGACTCTGGTAACTAGAGATCCCTCAGACCCTTTTAGTCAGTGTGGAAAATCTCT
AGCAGTGGCGCCCGAACAGGGACTTGAAAGCGAAAGGGAAACCAGAGGAGCTCTCTCGACGCAGGACTCG
GCTTGCTGAAGCGCGCACGGCAAGAGGCGAGGGGCGGCGACTGGTGAGTACGCCAAAAATTTTGACTAGC
GGAGGCTAGAAGGAGAGAGATGGGTGCGAGAGCGTCAGTATTAAGCGGGGGAGAATTAGATCGCGATGGG
AAAAAATTCGGTTAAGGCCAGGGGGAAAGAAAAAATATAAATTAAAACATATAGTATGGGCAAGCAGGGA
GCTAGAACGATTCGCAGTTAATCCTGGCCTGTTAGAAACATCAGAAGGCTGTAGACAAATACTGGGACAG
CTACAACCATCCCTTCAGACAGGATCAGAAGAACTTAGATCATTATATAATACAGTAGCAACCCTCTATT
GTGTGCATCAAAGGATAGAGATAAAAGACACCAAGGAAGCTTTAGACAAGATAGAGGAAGAGCAAAACAA
AAGTAAGACCACCGCACAGCAAGCGGCCGGCCGCTGATCTTCAGACCTGGAGGAGGAGATATGAGGGACA
ATTGGAGAAGTGAATTATATAAATATAAAGTAGTAAAAATTGAACCATTAGGAGTAGCACCCACCAAGGC
AAAGAGAAGAGTGGTGCAGAGAGAAAAAAGAGCAGTGGGAATAGGAGCTTTGTTCCTTGGGTTCTTGGGA
GCAGCAGGAAGCACTATGGGCGCAGCGTCAATGACGCTGACGGTACAGGCCAGACAATTATTGTCTGGTA
TAGTGCAGCAGCAGAACAATTTGCTGAGGGCTATTGAGGCGCAACAGCATCTGTTGCAACTCACAGTCTG
GGGCATCAAGCAGCTCCAGGCAAGAATCCTGGCTGTGGAAAGATACCTAAAGGATCAACAGCTCCTGGGG
ATTTGGGGTTGCTCTGGAAAACTCATTTGCACCACTGCTGTGCCTTGGAATGCTAGTTGGAGTAATAAAT
CTCTGGAACAGATTTGGAATCACACGACCTGGATGGAGTGGGACAGAGAAATTAACAATTACACAAGCTT
AATACACTCCTTAATTGAAGAATCGCAAAACCAGCAAGAAAAGAATGAACAAGAATTATTGGAATTAGAT
AAATGGGCAAGTTTGTGGAATTGGTTTAACATAACAAATTGGCTGTGGTATATAAAATTATTCATAATGA
TAGTAGGAGGCTTGGTAGGTTTAAGAATAGTTTTTGCTGTACTTTCTATAGTGAATAGAGTTAGGCAGGG
ATATTCACCATTATCGTTTCAGACCCACCTCCCAACCCCGAGGGGACCCGACAGGCCCGAAGGAATAGAA
GAAGAAGGTGGAGAGAGAGACAGAGACAGATCCATTCGATTAGTGAACGGATCGGCACTGCGTGCGCCAA
TTCTGCAGACAAATGGCAGTATTCATCCACAATTTTAAAAGAAAAGGGGGGATTGGGGGGTACAGTGCAG
GGGAAAGAATAGTAGACATAATAGCAACAGACATACAAACTAAAGAATTACAAAAACAAATTACAAAAAT
TCAAAATTTTCGGGTTTATTACAGGGACAGCAGAGATCCAGTTTGGTTAGTACCGGGCCCGCTCTAGTCC
GGAATCAGTCCTGCTCCTCGGCCACGAAGTGCACGCAGTTGCCGGCCGGGTCGCGCAGGGCGAACTCCCG
CCCCCACGGCTGCTCGCCGATCTCGGTCATGGCCGGCCCGGAGGCGTCCCGGAAGTTCGTGGACACGACC
TCCGACCACTCGGCGTACAGCTCGTCCAGGCCGCGCACCCACACCCAGGCCAGGGTGTTGTCCGGCACCA
CCTGGTCCTGGACCGCGCTGATGAACAGGGTCACGTCGTCCCGGACCACACCGGCGAAGTCGTCCTCCAC
GAAGTCCCGGGAGAACCCGAGCCGGTCGGTCCAGAACTCGACCGCTCCGGCGACGTCGCGCGCGGTGAGC
ACCGGAACGGCACTGGTCAACTTGGCCATGGTGGCCCTCCTATAGTGAGTCGTATTATACTATGCCGATA
TACTATGCCGATGATTAATTGTCAACACGTGCTGCAGGTCCGAGGTTCTAGACGAGTTTACTCCCTATCA
GTGATAGAGAACGATGTCGAGTTTACTCCCTATCAGTGATAGAGAACGTATGTCGAGTTTACTCCCTATC
AGTGATAGAGAACGTATGTCGAGTTTACTCCCTATCAGTGATAGAGAACGTATGTCGAGTTTATCCCTAT
CAGTGATAGAGAACGTATGTCGAGTTTACTCCCTATCAGTGATAGAGAACGTATGTCGAGGTAGGCGTGT
ACGGTGGGAGGCCTATATAAGCAGAGCTCGTTTAGTGAACCGTCAGATCGCACCGGTGCCACCATGGGTT
TGAATGACATATTTGAAGCCCAGAAGATCGAGGGTGAGTTTGGCAGCGGCGAATTCATGCAGATCTTCGT
GAAGACCCTGACTGGTAAGACCATCACTCTCGAAGTGGAGCCGAGTGACACCATTGAGAATGTCAAGGCA
AAGATCCAAGACAAGGAAGGCATCCCTCCTGACCAGCAGAGGTTGATCTTTGCTGGGAAACAGCTGGAAG
ATGGACGCACCCTGTCTGACTACAACATCCAGAAAGAGTCCACCCTGCACCTGGTCCTCCGTCTCAGAGG
TGGTTAAGCGGCCGCCAAATAAAGCAATAGCATCACAAATTTCACAAATAAAGCAACGCGTGGCCTCCGC
GCCGGGTTTTGGCGCCTCCGCGCCGGGTTTTGGCGCCTCCCGCGGGCGCCCCCCTCCTCACGGCGAGCGC
TGCCACGTCAGACGAAGGGCGCAGCGAGCGTCCTGATCCTTCCGCCCGGACGCTCAGGACAGCGGCCCGC
TGCTCATAAGACTCGGCCTTAGAACCCCAGTATCAGCAGAAGGACATTTTAGGACGGGACTTGGGTGACT
CTAGGGCACTGGTTTTCTTTCCAGAGAGCGGAACAGGCGAGGAAAAGTAGTCCCTTCTCGGCGATTCTGC
GGAGGGATCTCCGTGGGGCGGTGAACGCCGATGATTATATAAGGACGCGCCGGGTGTGGCACAGCTAGTT
CCGTCGCAGCCGGGATTTGGGTCGCGGTTCTTGTTTGTGGATCGCTGTGATCGTCACTTGGTGAGTAGCG
GGCTGCTGGGCTGGCCGGGGCTTTCGTGGCCGCCGGGCCGCTCGGTGGGACGGAAGCGTGTGGAGAGACC
GCCAAGGGCTGTAGTCTGGGTCCGCGAGCAAGGTTGCCCTGAACTGGGGGTTGGGGGGAGCGCAGCAAAA
TGGCGGCTGTTCCCGAGTCTTGAATGGAAGACGCTTGTGAGGCGGGCTGTGAGGTCGTTGAAACAAGGTG
GGGGGCATGGTGGGCGGCAAGAACCCAAGGTCTTGAGGCCTTCGCTAATGCGGGAAAGCTCTTATTCGGG
TGAGATGGGCTGGGGCACCATCTGGGGACCCTGACGTGAAGTTTGTCACTGACTGGAGAACTCGGTTTGT
CGTCTGTTGCGGGGGCGGCAGTTATGGCGGTGCCGTTGGGCAGTGCACCCGTACCTTTGGGAGCGCGCGC
CCTCGTCGTGTCGTGACGTCACCCGTTCTGTTGGCTTATAATGCAGGGTGGGGCCACCTGCCGGTAGGTG
TGCGGTAGGCTTTTCTCCGTCGCAGGACGCAGGGTTCGGGCCTAGGGTAGGCTCTCCTGAATCGACAGGC
GCCGGACCTCTGGTGAGGGGAGGGATAAGTGAGGCGTCAGTTTCTTTGGTCGGTTTTATGTACCTATCTT
CTTAAGTAGCTGAAGCTCCGGTTTTGAACTATGCGCTCGGGGTTGGCGAGTGTGTTTTGTGAAGTTTTTT
AGGCACCTTTTGAAATGTAATCATTTGGGTCAATATGTAATTTTCAGTGTTAGACTAGTAAATTGTCCGC
TAAATTCTGGCCGTTTTTGGCTTTTTTGTTAGACGCTAGCGGATCCATAACTTCGTATAGTATACATTAT
ACGAAGTTATGCCACCATGTCTAGGCTGGACAAGAGCAAAGTCATAAACGGAGCTCTGGAATTACTCAAT
GGTGTCGGTATCGAAGGCCTGACGACAAGGAAACTCGCTCAAAAGCTGGGAGTTGAGCAGCCTACCCTGT
ACTGGCACGTGAAGAACAAGCGGGCCCTGCTCGATGCCCTGCCAATCGAGATGCTGGACAGGCATCATAC
CCACTTCTGCCCCCTGGAAGGCGAGTCATGGCAAGACTTTCTGCGGAACAACGCCAAGTCATACCGCTGT
GCTCTCCTCTCACATCGCGACGGGGCTAAAGTGCATCTCGGCACCCGCCCAACAGAGAAACAGTACGAAA
CCCTGGAAAATCAGCTCGCGTTCCTGTGTCAGCAAGGCTTCTCCCTGGAGAACGCACTGTACGCTCTGTC
CGCCGTGGGCCACTTTACACTGGGCTGCGTATTGGAGGAACAGGAGCATCAAGTAGCAAAAGAGGAAAGA
GAGACACCTACCACCGATTCTATGCCCCCACTTCTGAGACAAGCAATTGAGCTGTTCGACCGGCAGGGAG
CCGAACCTGCCTTCCTTTTCGGCCTGGAACTAATCATATGTGGCCTGGAGAAACAGCTAAAGTGCGAAAG
CGGCGGGCCGACCGACGCCCTTGACGATTTTGACTTAGACATGCTCCCAGCCGATGCCCTTGACGATTTT
GACCTTGACATGCTCCCCGGGTAAATAACTTCGTATAGTATACATTATACGAAGTTATGGATCCGCGGCC
GCAAATTCCGCCCCTCTCCCTCCCCCCCCCCTAACGTTACTGGCCGAAGCCGCTTGGAATAAGGCCGGTG
TGCGTTTGTCTATATGTTATTTTCCACCATATTGCCGTCTTTTGGCAATGTGAGGGCCCGGAAACCTGGC
CCTGTCTTCTTGACGAGCATTCCTAGGGGTCTTTCCCCTCTCGCCAAAGGAATGCAAGGTCTGTTGAATG
TCGTGAAGGAAGCAGTTCCTCTGGAAGCTTCTTGAAGACAAACAACGTCTGTAGCGACCCTTTGCAGGCA
GCGGAACCCCCCACCTGGCGACAGGTGCCTCTGCGGCCAAAAGCCACGTGTATAAGATACACCTGCAAAG
GCGGCACAACCCCAGTGCCACGTTGTGAGTTGGATAGTTGTGGAAAGAGTCAAATGGCTCTCCTCAAGCG
TATTCAACAAGGGGCTGAAGGATGCCCAGAAGGTACCCCATTGTATGGGATCTGATCTGGGGCCTCGGTG
CACATGCTTTACATGTGTTTAGTCGAGGTTAAAAAAACGTCTAGGCCCCCCGAACCACGGGGACGTGGTT
TTCCTTTGAAAAACACGATAATACCATGGCCACCGAGTACAAGCCCACGGTGCGCCTCGCCACCCGCGAC
GACGTCCCCCGGGCCGTACGCACCCTCGCCGCCGCGTTCGCCGACTACCCCGCCACGCGCCACACCGTCG
ACCCGGACCGCCACATCGAGCGGGTCACCGAGCTGCAAGAACTCTTCCTCACGCGCGTCGGGCTCGACAT
CGGCAAGGTGTGGGTCGCGGACGACGGCGCCGCGGTGGCGGTCTGGACCACGCCGGAGAGCGTCGAAGCG
GGGGCGGTGTTCGCCGAGATCGGCTCGCGCATGGCCGAGTTGAGCGGTTCCCGGCTGGCCGCGCAGCAAC
AGATGGAAGGCCTCCTGGCGCCGCACCGGCCCAAGGAGCCCGCGTGGTTCCTGGCCACCGTCGGCGTCTC
GCCCGACCACCAGGGCAAGGGTCTGGGCAGCGCCGTCGTGCTCCCCGGAGTGGAGGCGGCCGAGCGCGCT
GGGGTGCCCGCCTTCCTGGAGACCTCCGCGCCCCGCAACCTCCCCTTCTACGAGCGGCTCGGCTTCACCG
TCACCGCCGACGTCGAGGTGCCCGAAGGACCGCGCACCTGGTGCATGACCCGCAAGCCCGGTGCCTGAGT
TCGCGTCTGGAACAATCAACCTCTGGATTACAAAATTTGTGAAAGATTGACTGGTATTCTTAACTATGTT
GCTCCTTTTACGCTATGTGGATACGCTGCTTTAATGCCTTTGTATCATGCTATTGCTTCCCGTATGGCTT
TCATTTTCTCCTCCTTGTATAAATCCTGGTTGCTGTCTCTTTATGAGGAGTTGTGGCCCGTTGTCAGGCA
ACGTGGCGTGGTGTGCACTGTGTTTGCTGACGCAACCCCCACTGGTTGGGGCATTGCCACCACCTGTCAG
CTCCTTTCCGGGACTTTCGCTTTCCCCCTCCCTATTGCCACGGCGGAACTCATCGCCGCCTGCCTTGCCC
GCTGCTGGACAGGGGCTCGGCTGTTGGGCACTGACAATTCCGTGGTGTTGTCGGGGAAGCTGACGTCCTT
TCCATGGCTGCTCGCCTGTGTTGCCACCTGGATTCTGCGCGGGACGTCCTTCTGCTACGTCCCTTCGGCC
CTCAATCCAGCGGACCTTCCTTCCCGCGGCCTGCTGCCGGCTCTGCGGCCTCTTCCGCGTCTTCGCCTTC
GCCCTCAGACGAGTCGGATCTCCCTTTGGGCCGCCTCCCCGCCTGGAATTAATTCTGCAGTCGAGACCTA
GAAAAACATGGAGCAATCACAAGTAGCAATACAGCAGCTACCAATGCTGATTGTGCCTGGCTAGAAGCAC
AAGAGGAGGAGGAGGTGGGTTTTCCAGTCACACCTCAGGTACCTTTAAGACCAATGACTTACAAGGCAGC
TGTAGATCTTAGCCACTTTTTAAAAGAAAAGAGGGGACTGGAAGGGCTAATTCACTCCCAACGAAGACAA
GATCTGCTTTTTGCTTGTACTGGGTCTCTCTGGTTAGACCAGATCTGAGCCTGGGAGCTCTCTGGCTAAC
TAGGGAACCCACTGCTTAAGCCTCAATAAAGCTTGCCTTGAGTGCTTCAAGTAGTGTGTGCCCGTCTGTT
GTGTGACTCTGGTAACTAGAGATCCCTCAGACCCTTTTAGTCAGTGTGGAAAATCTCTAGCAGTAGTAGT
TCATGTCATCTTATTATTCAGTATTTATAACTTGCAAAGAAATGAATATCAGAGAGTGAGAGGCCTTGAC
ATTGTTTAAACCCGCTGATCAGCCTCGACTGTGCCTTCTAGTTGCCAGCCATCTGTTGTTTGCCCCTCCC
CCGTGCCTTCCTTGACCCTGGAAGGTGCCACTCCCACTGTCCTTTCCTAATAAAATGAGGAAATTGCATC
GCATTGTCTGAGTAGGTGTCATTCTATTCTGGGGGGTGGGGTGGGGCAGGACAGCAAGGGGGAGGATTGG
GAAGACAATAGCAGGCATGCTGGGGATGCGGTGGGCTCTATGGCTTCTGAGGCGGAAAGAACCAGCTGGG
GCTCTAGGGGGTATCCCC
[124 nt withheld, positions 7999-8122]
C
[91 nt withheld, positions 8124-8214]
A
[49 nt withheld, positions 8216-8264]
CCTTTGACGTTGGAGTCCACGTTCTTT
[37 nt withheld, positions 8292-8328]
ACCCTATCTCGGTCTATTCTTTTGATTTATAAGGGATTTTGCCGATTTCGGCCTATTGGTTAAAAAATGA
GCTGATTTAACAAAAATTTAACGCGAATTAATTCTGTGGAATGTGTGTCAGTTAGGGTGTGGAAAGTCCC
CAGGCTCCCCAGCAGGCAGAAGTATGCAAAGCATGCATCTCAATTAGTCAGCAACCAGGTGTGGAAAGTC
CCCAGGCTCCCCAGCAGGCAGAAGTATGCAAAGCATGCATCTCAATTAGTCAGCAACCATAGTCCCGCCC
CTAACTCCGCCCATCCCGCCCCTAACTCCGCCCAGTTCCGCCCATTCTCCGCCCCATGGCTGACTAATTT
TTTTTATTTATGCAGAGGCCGAGGCCGCCTCTGCCTCTGAGCTATTCCAGAAGTAGTGAGGAGGCTTTTT
TGGAGGCCTAGGCTTTTGCAAAAAGCTCCCGGGAGCTTGTATATCCATTTTCGGATCTGATCAGCACGTG
ATGAAAAAGCCTGAACTCACCGCGACGTCTGTCGAGAAGTTTCTGATCGAAAAGTTCGACAGCGTCTCCG
ACCTGATGCAGCTCTCGGAGGGCGAAGAATCTCGTGCTTTCAGCTTCGATGTAGGAGGGCGTGGATATGT
CCTGCGGGTAAATAGCTGCGCCGATGGTTTCTACAAAGATCGTTATGTTTATCGGCACTTTGCATCGGCC
GCGCTCCCGATTCCGGAAGTGCTTGACATTGGGGAATTAATTCAGCGAGAGCCTGACCTATTGCATCTCC
CGCCGTGCACAGGGTGTCACGTTGCAAGACCTGCCTGAAACCGAACTGCCCGCTGTTCTGCAGCCGGTCG
CGGAGGCCATGGATGCGATCGCTGCGGCCGATCTTAGCCAGACGAGCGGGTTCGGCCCATTCGGACCGCA
AGGAATCGGTCAATACACTACATGGCGTGATTTCATATGCGCGATTGCTGATCCCCATGTGTATCACTGG
CAAACTGTGATGGACGACACCGTCAGTGCGTCCGTCGCGCAGGCTCTCGATGAGCTGATGCTTTGGGCCG
AGGACTGCCCCGAAGTCCGGCACCTCGTGCACGCGGATTTCGGCTCCAACAATGTCCTGACGGACAATGG
CCGCATAACAGCGGTCATTGACTGGAGCGAGGCGATGTTCGGGGATTCCCAATACGAGGTCGCCAACATC
TTCTTCTGGAGGCCGTGGTTGGCTTGTATGGAGCAGCAGACGCGCTACTTCGAGCGGAGGCATCCGGAGC
TTGCAGGATCGCCGCGGCTCCGGGCGTATATGCTCCGCATTGGTCTTGACCAACTCTATCAGAGCTTGGT
TGACGGCAATTTCGATGATGCAGCTTGGGCGCAGGGTCGATGCGACGCAATCGTCCGATCCGGAGCCGGG
ACTGTCGGGCGTACACAAATCGCCCGCAGAAGCGCGGCCGTCTGGACCGATGGCTGTGTAGAAGTACTCG
CCGATAGTGGAAACCGACGCCCCAGCACTCGTCCGAGGGCAAAGGAATAGCACGTGCTACGAGATTTCGA
TTCCACCGCCGCCTTCTATGAAAGGTTGGGCTTCGGAATCGTTTTCCGGGACGCCGGCTGGATGATCCTC
CAGCGCGGGGATCTCATGCTGGAGTTCTTCGCCCACCCCAACTTGTTTATTGCAGCTTATAATGGTTACA
AATAAAGCAATAGCATCACAAATTTCACAAATAAAGCATTTTTTTCACTGCATTCTAGTTGTGGTTTGTC
CAAACTCATCAATGTATCTTATCATGTCTGTATACCGTCGACCTCTAGCTAGAGCTTGGCGTAATCATGG
TCATAGCTGTTTCCTGTGTGAAATTGTTATCCGCTCACAATTCCACACAACATACGAGCCGGAAGCATAA
AGTGTAAAGCCTGGGGTGCCTAATGAGTGAGCTAACTCACATTAATTGCGTTGCGCTCACTGCCCGCTTT
CCAGTCGGGAAACCTGTCGTGCCAGCTGCATTAATGAATCGGCCAACGCGCGGGGAGAGGCGGTTTGCGT
ATTGGGCGCTCTTCCGCTTCCTCGCTCACTGACTCGCTGCGCTCGGTCGTTCGGCTGCGGCGAGCGGTAT
CAGCTCACTCAAAGGCGGTAATACGGTTATCCACAGAATCAGGGGATAACGCAGGAAAGAACATGTGAGC
AAAAGGCCAGCAAAAGGCCAGGAACCGTAAAAAGGCCGCGTTGCTGGCGTTTTTCCATAGGCTCCGCCCC
CCTGACGAGCATCACAAAAATCGACGCTCAAGTCAGAGGTGGCGAAACCCGACAGGACTATAAAGATACC
AGGCGTTTCCCCCTGGAAGCTCCCTCGTGCGCTCTCCTGTTCCGACCCTGCCGCTTACCGGATACCTGTC
CGCCTTTCTCCCTTCGGGAAGCGTGGCGCTTTCTCATAGCTCACGCTGTAGGTATCTCAGTTCGGTGTAG
GTCGTTCGCTCCAAGCTGGGCTGTGTGCACGAACCCCCCGTTCAGCCCGACCGCTGCGCCTTATCCGGTA
ACTATCGTCTTGAGTCCAACCCGGTAAGACACGACTTATCGCCACTGGCAGCAGCCACTGGTAACAGGAT
TAGCAGAGCGAGGTATGTAGGCGGTGCTACAGAGTTCTTGAAGTGGTGGCCTAACTACGGCTACACTAGA
AGAACAGTATTTGGTATCTGCGCTCTGCTGAAGCCAGTTACCTTCGGAAAAAGAGTTGGTAGCTCTTGAT
CCGGCAAACAAACCACCGCTGGTAGCGGTGGTTTTTTTGTTTGCAAGCAGCAGATTACGCGCAGAAAAAA
AGGATCTCAAGAAGATCCTTTGATCTTTTCTACGGGGTCTGACGCTCAGTGGAACGAAAACTCACGTTAA
GGGATTTTGGTCATGAGATTATCAAAAAGGATCTTCACCTAGATCCTTTTAAATTAAAAATGAAGTTTTA
AATCAATCTAAAGTATATATGAGTAAACTTGGTCTGACAGTTACCAATGCTTAATCAGTGAGGCACCTAT
CTCAGCGATCTGTCTATTTCGTTCATCCATAGTTGCCTGACTCCCCGTCGTGTAGATAACTACGATACGG
GAGGGCTTACCATCTGGCCCCAGTGCTGCAATGATACCGCGAGACCCACGCTCACCGGCTCCAGATTTAT
CAGCAATAAACCAGCCAGCCGGAAGGGCCGAGCGCAGAAGTGGTCCTGCAACTTTATCCGCCTCCATCCA
GTCTATTAATTGTTGCCGGGAAGCTAGAGTAAGTAGTTCGCCAGTTAATAGTTTGCGCAACGTTGTTGCC
ATTGCTACAGGCATCGTGGTGTCACGCTCGTCGTTTGGTATGGCTTCATTCAGCTCCGGTTCCCAACGAT
CAAGGCGAGTTACATGATCCCCCATGTTGTGCAAAAAAGCGGTTAGCTCCTTCGGTCCTCCGATCGTTGT
CAGAAGTAAGTTGGCCGCAGTGTTATCACTCATGGTTATGGCAGCACTGCATAATTCTCTTACTGTCATG
CCATCCGTAAGATGCTTTTCTGTGACTGGTGAGTACTCAACCAAGTCATTCTGAGAATAGTGTATGCGGC
GACCGAGTTGCTCTTGCCCGGCGTCAATACGGGATAATACCGCGCCACATAGCAGAACTTTAAAAGTGCT
CATCATTGGAAAACGTTCTTCGGGGCGAAAACTCTCAAGGATCTTACCGCTGTTGAGATCCAGTTCGATG
TAACCCACTCGTGCACCCAACTGATCTTCAGCATCTTTTACTTTCACCAGCGTTTCTGGGTGAGCAAAAA
CAGGAAGGCAAAATGCCGCAAAAAAGGGAATAAGGGCGACACGGAAATGTTGAATACTCATACTCTTCCT
TTTTCAATATTATTGAAGCATTTATCAGGGTTATTGTCTCATGAGCGGATACATATTTGAATGTATTTAG
AAAAATAAACAAATAGGGGTTCCGCGCACATTTCCCCGAAAAGTGCCACCTGACGTCGACGGATCGGGAG
ATCAACTTGTTTATTGCAGCTTATAATGGTTACAAATAAAGCAATAGCATCACAAATTTCACAAATAAAG
CATTTTTTTCACTGCATTCTAGTTGTGGTTTGTCCAAACTCATCAATGTATCTTATCATGTCTGGATCAA
CTGGATAACTCAAGCTAACCAAAATCATCCCAAACTTCCCACCCCATACCCTATTACCACTGCCAATTAC
CTGTGGTTTCATTTACTCTAAACCTGTGATTCCTCTGAATTATTTTCATTTTAAAGAAATTGTATTTGTT
AAATATGTACTACAAACTTAGTAGT
